Addgene plasmid #103765: LSB-hsa-miR-99a-5p
Purpose: Used to sense miRNA activity using fluorescence based tools. hsa-miR-99a-5p target in 3' UTR of of mKate. miRNA activity can be measured by the repression of mKate2 relative to EBFP2 fluorescent proteins . Plasmid is inherently unstable; please see Depositor Comments
Depositing lab: Ron Weiss. Depositing organization: Massachusetts Institute of Technology. Publication: A mixed antagonistic/synergistic miRNA repression model enables accurate predictions of multi-input miRNA sensor activity. Gam JJ, Babb J, Weiss R. Nat Commun. 2018 Jun 22;9(1):2430. doi: 10.1038/s41467-018-04575-0. PubMed 29934631.
Backbone
  Vector backbone: Low Sensor Backbone (LSB)
  Vector type: Mammalian Expression, Synthetic Biology
Growth in bacteria
  Bacterial resistance: Ampicillin and Kanamycin, 100 & 50 μg/mL
  Growth temperature: 30°C
  Growth strain: NEB Stable
  Copy number: High Copy
Gene/Insert
  Gene/Insert name: hsa-miR-99a-5p target
  Species: H. sapiens (human)
  Promoter: EF-1a
  Cloning method: Gibson Cloning
Terms and licenses: Academic/Nonprofit Terms; Industry Terms: Not Available to Industry
Depositor comments: Please note that this plasmid is inherently unstable due to a repeating poly A element. We recommend performing a diagnostic digest on multiple colonies upon receipt. The depositors would like to note the presence of several discrepancies between the depositor sequence and physical plasmid sequence. In particular, the sequences upstream and downstream of the puromycin coding region have 10 bp insertions which do not affect the ability to perform puromycin selection. The sequences for those regions within the physical plasmids are as follows: Upstream of Puro: GAATTCGACCGCCTGTCTCAAGGTGCCACC; Downstream of Puro: GCTTTGAGACTACGCGTGAATTCACTCCTC. Please contact if you are interested in this plasmid prior to placing an order.
How to cite: LSB-hsa-miR-99a-5p was a gift from Ron Weiss (Addgene plasmid # 103765)
