[The description below was written by a language model from this plasmid's Addgene catalogue record and pLannotate feature annotations shown in this document.]
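Description:
LSB-hsa-miR-99a-5p is a mammalian expression plasmid from a synthetic-biology toolkit for measuring microRNA activity by fluorescence. It is built on the Low Sensor Backbone (LSB) and the depositor sequence is about 11 kb. It replicates in E. coli from a high-copy ColE1/pUC-type origin and carries both β-lactamase (AmpR) and an aminoglycoside phosphotransferase (KanR), matching the dual ampicillin/kanamycin selection in the record. A puromycin N-acetyltransferase coding sequence followed by a rabbit β-globin polyadenylation signal provides a marker for selecting mammalian cells. No dedicated promoter for it is annotated in the feature table.

The payload consists of two parallel transcription units, each driven by the human EF-1α core promoter with its intron A and terminated by a β-globin-derived 3' region and poly(A) signal. One unit encodes the red fluorescent protein mKate2 and, according to the catalogue entry, carries a target site for human miR-99a-5p in its 3' UTR. This site is not separately annotated but would lie between the mKate2 coding sequence and its poly(A) signal. The other unit encodes the blue protein EBFP2 without a target site and acts as an internal reference for delivery and expression. When miR-99a-5p is active in a transfected cell, mKate2 output falls relative to EBFP2, so the red-to-blue ratio reports miRNA activity. The attB4, attB1 and attB2 sites flanking the promoters and coding sequences are scars from Gateway assembly of the units, and the record lists Gibson cloning for the insert.

The depositor notes that the repeated poly(A) elements make the plasmid inherently unstable. The physical plasmid also differs slightly from the deposited sequence, including short insertions flanking the puromycin coding region that do not impair selection.
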