Features (pLannotate 1.2.2; 28 found; start..end, strand, type, name):
     87..675     -  rep_origin     ori: high-copy-number ColE1/pMB1/pBR322/pUC origin of replication
    846..1706    -  CDS            AmpR: β-lactamase; bla; confers resistance to ampicillin, carbenicillin, and related antibiotics
   1707..1778    -  promoter       AmpR promoter: bla
   1857..2456    +  CDS            PuroR: puromycin N-acetyltransferase; pac from Streptomyces alboniger; confers resistance to puromycin
   2461..2541    +  CDS            HBB (fragment): HBB_PONPY - Experimental evidence at transcript level: Swiss-Prot protein existence level 2. Involved in oxygen transport from the lung to the various peripheral tissues. From Pongo pygmaeus (Bornean orangutan).
   2612..2667    +  polyA_signal   β-globin poly(A) signal: rabbit β-globin polyadenylation signal (Gil and Proudfoot, 1987)
   3646..3666    +  protein_bind   attB4: mutant version of attB; core recombination site for the Gateway® BP reaction BP Clonase™
   3734..3945    +  promoter       EF-1α core promoter: core promoter for human elongation factor EF-1α
   3946..4884    +  intron         EF-1α intron A: intron upstream of the start codon of human EF-1α
   4911..4931    +  protein_bind   attB1: mutant version of attB; core recombination site for the Gateway® BP reaction BP Clonase™
   4951..5646    +  CDS            mKate2: mKate2 is a basic (constitutively fluorescent) red fluorescent protein published in 2009, derived from Entacmaea quadricolor. It is reported to be a rapidly-maturing monomer with moderate acid sensitivity.
   5666..5690    -  protein_bind   attB2: mutant version of attB; recombination site for the Gateway® BP reaction BP Clonase™
   5834..5908    +  CDS            HBB (fragment): HBB_PONPY - Experimental evidence at transcript level: Swiss-Prot protein existence level 2. Involved in oxygen transport from the lung to the various peripheral tissues. From Pongo pygmaeus (Bornean orangutan).
   5979..6034    +  polyA_signal   β-globin poly(A) signal: rabbit β-globin polyadenylation signal (Gil and Proudfoot, 1987)
   6418..6443    +  misc_feature   SA: splice acceptor site
   7115..7135    +  protein_bind   attB4: mutant version of attB; core recombination site for the Gateway® BP reaction BP Clonase™
   7203..7414    +  promoter       EF-1α core promoter: core promoter for human elongation factor EF-1α
   7415..8353    +  intron         EF-1α intron A: intron upstream of the start codon of human EF-1α
   8380..8400    +  protein_bind   attB1: mutant version of attB; core recombination site for the Gateway® BP reaction BP Clonase™
   8411..9127    +  CDS            EBFP2: EBFP2 is a basic (constitutively fluorescent) blue fluorescent protein published in 2007, derived from Aequorea victoria. It is reported to be a rapidly-maturing monomer with moderate acid sensitivity.
   9135..9159    -  protein_bind   attB2: mutant version of attB; recombination site for the Gateway® BP reaction BP Clonase™
   9163..9243    +  CDS            HBB (fragment): HBB_PONPY - Experimental evidence at transcript level: Swiss-Prot protein existence level 2. Involved in oxygen transport from the lung to the various peripheral tissues. From Pongo pygmaeus (Bornean orangutan).
   9314..9369    +  polyA_signal   β-globin poly(A) signal: rabbit β-globin polyadenylation signal (Gil and Proudfoot, 1987)
   9752..9774    -  protein_bind   lac operator (fragment): The lac repressor binds to the lac operator to inhibit transcription in E. coli. This inhibition can be relieved by adding lactose or isopropyl-β-D-thiogalactopyranoside (IPTG). lac repressor encoded by lacI
   9778..9808    -  promoter       lac promoter: promoter for the E. coli lac operon
   9823..9844    -  protein_bind   CAP binding site: CAP binding activates transcription in the presence of cAMP. E. coli catabolite activator protein
   9857..9896    -  CDS            lacI (fragment): lac repressor; lacI; The lac repressor binds to the lac operator to inhibit transcription in E. coli. This inhibition can be relieved by adding lactose or isopropyl-β-D-thiogalactopyranoside (IPTG).
  10069..10878   +  CDS            KanR: aminoglycoside phosphotransferase; aph(3')-Ia; confers resistance to kanamycin in bacteria or G418 (Geneticin®) in eukaryotes
>Addgene plasmid #103765 | LSB-hsa-miR-99a-5p | depositor full sequence | sequence record 196578 | Full Sequence
AATTGAGGGGATAACGCAGGAAAGAACATGTGAGCAAAAGGCCAGCAAAAGGCCAGGAACCGTAAAAAGG
CCGCGTTGCTGGCGTTTTTCCATAGGCTCCGCCCCCCTGACGAGCATCACAAAAATCGACGCTCAAGTCA
GAGGTGGCGAAACCCGACAGGACTATAAAGATACCAGGCGTTTCCCCCTGGAAGCTCCCTCGTGCGCTCT
CCTGTTCCGACCCTGCCGCTTACCGGATACCTGTCCGCCTTTCTCCCTTCGGGAAGCGTGGCGCTTTCTC
ATAGCTCACGCTGTAGGTATCTCAGTTCGGTGTAGGTCGTTCGCTCCAAGCTGGGCTGTGTGCACGAACC
CCCCGTTCAGCCCGACCGCTGCGCCTTATCCGGTAACTATCGTCTTGAGTCCAACCCGGTAAGACACGAC
TTATCGCCACTGGCAGCAGCCACTGGTAACAGGATTAGCAGAGCGAGGTATGTAGGCGGTGCTACAGAGT
TCTTGAAGTGGTGGCCTAACTACGGCTACACTAGAAGAACAGTATTTGGTATCTGCGCTCTGCTGAAGCC
AGTTACCTTCGGAAAAAGAGTTGGTAGCTCTTGATCCGGCAAACAAACCACCGCTGGTAGCGGTGGTTTT
TTTGTTTGCAAGCAGCAGATTACGCGCAGAAAAAAAGGATCTCAAGAAGATCCTTTGATCTTTTCTACGG
GGTCTGACGCTCAGTGGAACGAAAACTCACGTTAAGGGATTTTGGTCATGAGATTATCAAAAAGGATCTT
CACCTAGATCCTTTTAAATTAAAAATGAAGTTTTAAATCAATCTAAAGTATATATGAGTAAACTTGGTCT
GACAGTTACCAATGCTTAATCAGTGAGGCACCTATCTCAGCGATCTGTCTATTTCGTTCATCCATAGTTG
CCTGACTCCCCGTCGTGTAGATAACTACGATACGGGAGGGCTTACCATCTGGCCCCAGTGCTGCAATGAT
ACCGCGAGAACCACGCTCACCGGCTCCAGATTTATCAGCAATAAACCAGCCAGCCGGAAGGGCCGAGCGC
AGAAGTGGTCCTGCAACTTTATCCGCCTCCATCCAGTCTATTAATTGTTGCCGGGAAGCTAGAGTAAGTA
GTTCGCCAGTTAATAGTTTGCGCAACGTTGTTGCCATTGCTACAGGCATCGTGGTGTCACGCTCGTCGTT
TGGTATGGCTTCATTCAGCTCCGGTTCCCAACGATCAAGGCGAGTTACATGATCCCCCATGTTGTGCAAA
AAAGCGGTTAGCTCCTTCGGTCCTCCGATCGTTGTCAGAAGTAAGTTGGCCGCAGTGTTATCACTCATGG
TTATGGCAGCACTGCATAATTCTCTTACTGTCATGCCATCCGTAAGATGCTTTTCTGTGACTGGTGAGTA
CTCAACCAAGTCATTCTGAGAATAGTGTATGCGGCGACCGAGTTGCTCTTGCCCGGCGTCAATACGGGAT
AATACCGCGCCACATAGCAGAACTTTAAAAGTGCTCATCATTGGAAAACGTTCTTCGGGGCGAAAACTCT
CAAGGATCTTACCGCTGTTGAGATCCAGTTCGATGTAACCCACTCGTGCACCCAACTGATCTTCAGCATC
TTTTACTTTCACCAGCGTTTCTGGGTGAGCAAAAACAGGAAGGCAAAATGCCGCAAAAAAGGGAATAAGG
GCGACACGGAAATGTTGAATACTCATACTCTTCCTTTTTCAATATTATTGAAGCATTTATCAGGGTTATT
GTCTCATGAGCGGATACATATTTGAATGTAGCTCCGAATTTCTCGAGGGCTTGTCGACGACGGCGGTCTC
CGTCGTCAGGATCATGAATTCGACCCGCCTGCCACCATGACCGAGTACAAGCCCACGGTGCGCCTCGCCA
CCCGCGACGACGTCCCCCGGGCCGTACGCACCCTCGCCGCCGCGTTCGCCGACTACCCCGCCACGCGCCA
CACCGTCGACCCGGACCGCCACATCGAGCGGGTCACCGAGCTGCAAGAACTCTTCCTCACGCGCGTCGGG
CTCGACATCGGCAAGGTGTGGGTCGCGGACGACGGCGCCGCGGTGGCGGTCTGGACCACGCCGGAGAGCG
TCGAAGCGGGGGCGGTGTTCGCCGAGATCGGCCCGCGCATGGCCGAGTTGAGCGGTTCCCGGCTGGCCGC
GCAGCAACAGATGGAAGGCCTCCTGGCGCCGCACCGGCCCAAGGAGCCCGCGTGGTTCCTGGCCACCGTC
GGCGTCTCGCCCGACCACCAGGGCAAGGGTCTGGGCAGCGCCGTCGTGCTCCCCGGAGTGGAGGCGGCCG
AGCGCGCCGGGGTGCCCGCCTTCCTGGAGACATCCGCGCCCCGCAACCTCCCCTTCTACGAGCGGCTCGG
CTTCACCGTCACCGCCGACGTCGAGGTGCCCGAAGGACCGCGCACCTGGTGCATGACCCGCAAGCCCGGT
GCCTGATACGCGTGAATTCACTCCTCAGGTGCAGGCTGCCTATCAGAAGGTGGTGGCTGGTGTGGCCAAT
GCCCTGGCTCACAAATACCACTGAGATCTTTTTCCCTCTGCCAAAAATTATGGGGACATCATGAAGCCCC
TTGAGCATCTGACTTCTGGCTAATAAAGGAAATTTATTTTCATTGCAATAGTGTGTTGGAATTTTTTGTG
TCTCTCACTCGGAAGGACATATGGGAGGGCAAATCATTTAAAACATCAGAATGAGTATTTGGTTTAGAGT
TTGGCAACATATGCCCATATGCTGGCTGCCATGAACAAAGGTTGGCTATAAAGAGGTCATCAGTATATGA
AACAGCCCCCTGCTGTCCATTCCTTATTCCATAGAAAAGCCTTGACTTGAGGTTAGATTTTTTTTATATT
TTGTTTTGTGTTATTTTTTTCTTTAACATCCCTAAAATTTTCCTTACATGTTTTACTAGCCAGATTTTTC
CTCCTCTCCTGACTACTCCCAGTCATAGCTGTCCCTCTTCTCTTATGGAGATCCCTCGACCTGCAGCCCA
AGCTTGAATTCTCTAGAATTACCCTGTTATCCCTATGCTTGGTTTACCGAGCTCTTATTGGTTTTCAAAC
TTCATTGACTGTGCCCAACGCGCCTGGGAGCTCACGGGGACAGCCCCCCCCCAAAGCCCCCAGGGATGTA
ATTACGTCCCTCCCCCGCTAGGGGGCAGCAGCGAGCCGCCCGGGGCTCCGCTCCGGTCCGGCGCTCCCCC
CGCATCCCCGAGCCGGCAGCGTGCGGGGACAGCCCGGGCACGGGGAAGGTGGCACGGGATCGCTTTCCTC
TGAACGCTTCTCGCTGCTCTTTGAGCCTGCAGACACCTGGGGGGATACGGGGAAAAAGCTAGGCTGAAAG
ACCGGTTCTTAGAATGACACGCGCCTGGGAGCTCACGGGGACAGCCCCCCCCCAAAGCCCCCAGGGATGT
AATTACGTCCCTCCCCCGCTAGGGGGCAGCAGCGAGCCGCCCGGGGCTCCGCTCCGGTCCGGCGCTCCCC
CCGCATCCCCGAGCCGGCAGCGTGCGGGGACAGCCCGGGCACGGGGAAGGTGGCACGGGATCGCTTTCCT
CTGAACGCTTCTCGCTGCTCTTTGAGCCTGCAGACACCTGGGGGGATACGGGGAAAAAGCTAACTTCTGA
GACGACAACTTTGTATAGAAAAGTTGGCTCCGAATTCGCCCTTGACAGCAGAGATCCAGTTTGGTTAATT
AATTGGCTCCGGTGCCCGTCAGTGGGCAGAGCGCACATCGCCCACAGTCCCCGAGAAGTTGTGGGGAGGG
GTCGGCAATTGAACCGGTGCCTAGAGAAGGTGGCGCGGGGTAAACTGGGAAAGTGATGTCGTGTACTGGC
TCCGCCTTTTTCCCGAGGGTGGGGGAGAACCGTATATAAGTGCAGTAGTCGCCGTGAACGTTCTTTTTCG
CAACGGGTTTGCCGCCAGAACACAGGTAAGTGCCGTGTGTGGTTCCCGCGGGCCTGGCCTCTTTACGGGT
TATGGCCCTTGCGTGCCTTGAATTACTTCCACCTGGCTGCAGTACGTGATTCTTGATCCCGAGCTTCGGG
TTGGAAGTGGGTGGGAGAGTTCGAGGCCTTGCGCTTAAGGAGCCCCTTCGCCTCGTGCTTGAGTTGAGGC
CTGGCCTGGGCGCTGGGGCCGCCGCGTGCGAATCTGGTGGCACCTTCGCGCCTGTCTCGCTGCTTTCGAT
AAGTCTCTAGCCATTTAAAATTTTTGATGACCTGCTGCGACGCTTTTTTTCTGGCAAGATAGTCTTGTAA
ATGCGGGCCAAGATCTGCACACTGGTATTTCGGTTTTTGGGGCCGCGGGCGGCGACGGGGCCCGTGCGTC
CCAGCGCACATGTTCGGCGAGGCGGGGCCTGCGAGCGCGGCCACCGAGAATCGGACGGGGGTAGTCTCAA
GCTGGCCGGCCTGCTCTGGTGCCTGGCCTCGCGCCGCCGTGTATCGCCCCGCCCTGGGCGGCAAGGCTGG
CCCGGTCGGCACCAGTTGCGTGAGCGGAAAGATGGCCGCTTCCCGGCCCTGCTGCAGGGAGCTCAAAATG
GAGGACGCGGCGCTCGGGAGAGCGGGCGGGTGAGTCACCCACACAAAGGAAAAGGGCCTTTCCGTCCTCA
GCCGTCGCTTCATGTGACTCCACGGAGTACCGGGCGCCGTCCAGGCACCTCGATTAGTTCTCGAGCTTTT
GGAGTACGTCGTCTTTAGGTTGGGGGGAGGGGTTTTATGCGATGGAGTTTCCCCACACTGAGTGGGTGGA
GACTGAAGTTAGGCCAGCTTGGCACTTGATGTAATTCTCCTTGGAATTTGCCCTTTTTGAGTTTGGATCT
TGGTTCATTCTCAAGCCTCAGACAGTGGTTCAAAGTTTTTTTCTTCCATTTCAGGTGTCGTGAGAAGGGC
GAATTCGACCCAAGTTTGTACAAAAAAGCAGGCTGGATCCAGGTGCCACCATGGTGAGCGAGCTGATTAA
GGAGAACATGCACATGAAGCTGTACATGGAGGGCACCGTGAACAACCACCACTTCAAGTGCACATCCGAG
GGCGAAGGCAAGCCCTACGAGGGCACCCAGACCATGAGAATCAAGGCGGTCGAGGGCGGCCCTCTCCCCT
TCGCCTTCGACATCCTGGCTACCAGCTTCATGTACGGCAGCAAAACCTTCATCAACCACACCCAGGGCAT
CCCCGACTTCTTTAAGCAGTCCTTCCCCGAGGGCTTCACATGGGAGAGAGTCACCACATACGAAGATGGG
GGCGTGCTGACCGCTACCCAGGACACCAGCCTCCAGGACGGCTGCCTCATCTACAACGTCAAGATCAGAG
GGGTGAACTTCCCATCCAACGGCCCTGTGATGCAGAAGAAAACACTCGGCTGGGAGGCCTCCACCGAGAC
ACTGTACCCCGCTGACGGCGGCCTGGAAGGCAGAGCCGACATGGCCCTGAAGCTCGTGGGCGGGGGCCAC
CTGATCTGCAACCTTAAGACCACATACAGATCCAAGAAACCCGCTAAGAACCTCAAGATGCCCGGCGTCT
ACTATGTGGACAGGAGACTGGAAAGAATCAAGGAGGCCGACAAAGAGACATACGTCGAGCAGCACGAGGT
GGCTGTGGCCAGATACTGCGACCTCCCTAGCAAACTGGGGCACAAACTTAATTGAGAATTCTACCACCCA
GCTTTCTTGTACAAAGTGGTACGTCTCAAGACCAGAGGTCTCTGCTTAAAGACGACACAAGATCGGATCT
ACGGGTTCACAAGATCGGATCTACGGGTTCACAAGATCGGATCTACGGGTTCACAAGATCGGATCTACGG
GTTCAACCAGAAGAGACCTGTGCTTCACTCCTCAGGTGCAGGCTGCCTATCAGAAGGTGGTGGCTGGTGT
GGCCAATGCCCTGGCTCACAAATACCACTGAGATCTTTTTCCCTCTGCCAAAAATTATGGGGACATCATG
AAGCCCCTTGAGCATCTGACTTCTGGCTAATAAAGGAAATTTATTTTCATTGCAATAGTGTGTTGGAATT
TTTTGTGTCTCTCACTCGGAAGGACATATGGGAGGGCAAATCATTTAAAACATCAGAATGAGTATTTGGT
TTAGAGTTTGGCAACATATGCCCATATGCTGGCTGCCATGAACAAAGGTTGGCTATAAAGAGGTCATCAG
TATATGAAACAGCCCCCTGCTGTCCATTCCTTATTCCATAGAAAAGCCTTGACTTGAGGTTAGATTTTTT
TTATATTTTGTTTTGTGTTATTTTTTTCTTTAACATCCCTAAAATTTTCCTTACATGTTTTACTAGCCAG
ATTTTTCCTCCTCTCCTGACTACTCCCAGTCATAGCTGTCCCTCTTCTCTTATGGAGATCCCGAGCGGTG
CGTTTTTATGCTTGTAGTATTGTATAATGTTTTTAAGATCCAAGCTTCTGACCTCTTCTCTTCCTCCCAC
AGGGCCTCGAGACAATTGCATCGATGGTACCAGTGAAAGTCTGCAATGAATTCGAGTTGGCGCGCCTGTC
ATTCTAAATCTCTCTTTCAGCCTAAAGCTTTTTCCCCGTATCCCCCCAGGTGTCTGCAGGCTCAAAGAGC
AGCGAGAAGCGTTCAGAGGAAAGCGATCCCGTGCCACCTTCCCCGTGCCCGGGCTGTCCCCGCACGCTGC
CGGCTCGGGGATGCGGGGGGAGCGCCGGACCGGAGCGGAGCCCCGGGCGGCTCGCTGCTGCCCCCTAGCG
GGGGAGGGACGTAATTACATCCCTGGGGGCTTTGGGAGGGGGCTGTCCCCGTGAGCTCCCAGGCGCGCCT
GTCATTCTAAATCTCTCTTTCAGCCTAAAGCTTTTTCCCCGTATCCCCCCAGGTGTCTGCAGGCTCAAAG
AGCAGCGAGAAGCGTTCAGAGGAAAGCGATCCCGTGCCACCTTCCCCGTGCCCGGGCTGTCCCCGCACGC
TGCCGGCTCGGGGATGCGGGGGGAGCGCCGGACCGGAGCGGAGCCCCGGGCGGCTCGCTGCTGCCCCCTA
GCGGGGGAGGGACGTAATTACATCCCTGGGGGCTTTGGGGGGGGGCTGTCCCCGTGAGCTCCCAGGCGCG
CCAACTCGGTACCGTATCGATGTCGACGTTAACGCTAGTGATATCAACTTTGTATAGAAAAGTTGGCTCC
GAATTCGCCCTTGACAGCAGAGATCCAGTTTGGTTAATTAATTGGCTCCGGTGCCCGTCAGTGGGCAGAG
CGCACATCGCCCACAGTCCCCGAGAAGTTGTGGGGAGGGGTCGGCAATTGAACCGGTGCCTAGAGAAGGT
GGCGCGGGGTAAACTGGGAAAGTGATGTCGTGTACTGGCTCCGCCTTTTTCCCGAGGGTGGGGGAGAACC
GTATATAAGTGCAGTAGTCGCCGTGAACGTTCTTTTTCGCAACGGGTTTGCCGCCAGAACACAGGTAAGT
GCCGTGTGTGGTTCCCGCGGGCCTGGCCTCTTTACGGGTTATGGCCCTTGCGTGCCTTGAATTACTTCCA
CCTGGCTGCAGTACGTGATTCTTGATCCCGAGCTTCGGGTTGGAAGTGGGTGGGAGAGTTCGAGGCCTTG
CGCTTAAGGAGCCCCTTCGCCTCGTGCTTGAGTTGAGGCCTGGCCTGGGCGCTGGGGCCGCCGCGTGCGA
ATCTGGTGGCACCTTCGCGCCTGTCTCGCTGCTTTCGATAAGTCTCTAGCCATTTAAAATTTTTGATGAC
CTGCTGCGACGCTTTTTTTCTGGCAAGATAGTCTTGTAAATGCGGGCCAAGATCTGCACACTGGTATTTC
GGTTTTTGGGGCCGCGGGCGGCGACGGGGCCCGTGCGTCCCAGCGCACATGTTCGGCGAGGCGGGGCCTG
CGAGCGCGGCCACCGAGAATCGGACGGGGGTAGTCTCAAGCTGGCCGGCCTGCTCTGGTGCCTGGCCTCG
CGCCGCCGTGTATCGCCCCGCCCTGGGCGGCAAGGCTGGCCCGGTCGGCACCAGTTGCGTGAGCGGAAAG
ATGGCCGCTTCCCGGCCCTGCTGCAGGGAGCTCAAAATGGAGGACGCGGCGCTCGGGAGAGCGGGCGGGT
GAGTCACCCACACAAAGGAAAAGGGCCTTTCCGTCCTCAGCCGTCGCTTCATGTGACTCCACGGAGTACC
GGGCGCCGTCCAGGCACCTCGATTAGTTCTCGAGCTTTTGGAGTACGTCGTCTTTAGGTTGGGGGGAGGG
GTTTTATGCGATGGAGTTTCCCCACACTGAGTGGGTGGAGACTGAAGTTAGGCCAGCTTGGCACTTGATG
TAATTCTCCTTGGAATTTGCCCTTTTTGAGTTTGGATCTTGGTTCATTCTCAAGCCTCAGACAGTGGTTC
AAAGTTTTTTTCTTCCATTTCAGGTGTCGTGAGAAGGGCGAATTCGACCCAAGTTTGTACAAAAAAGCAG
GCTCGCCACCATGGTGAGCAAGGGCGAGGAGCTGTTCACCGGGGTGGTGCCCATCCTGGTCGAGCTGGAC
GGCGACGTAAACGGCCACAAGTTCAGCGTGAGGGGCGAGGGCGAGGGCGATGCCACCAACGGCAAGCTGA
CCCTGAAGTTCATCTGCACCACCGGCAAGCTGCCCGTGCCCTGGCCCACCCTCGTGACCACCCTGAGCCA
CGGCGTGCAGTGCTTCGCCCGCTACCCCGACCACATGAAGCAGCACGACTTCTTCAAGTCCGCCATGCCC
GAAGGCTACGTCCAGGAGCGCACCATCTTCTTCAAGGACGACGGCACCTACAAGACCCGCGCCGAGGTGA
AGTTCGAGGGCGACACCCTAGTGAACCGCATCGAGCTGAAGGGCGTCGACTTCAAGGAGGACGGCAACAT
CCTGGGGCACAAGCTGGAGTACAACTTCAACAGCCACAACATCTATATCATGGCCGTCAAGCAGAAGAAC
GGCATCAAGGTGAACTTCAAGATCCGCCACAACGTGGAGGACGGCAGCGTGCAGCTCGCCGACCACTACC
AGCAGAACACCCCCATCGGCGACGGCCCCGTGCTGCTGCCCGACAGCCACTACCTGAGCACCCAGTCCGT
GCTGAGCAAAGACCCCAACGAGAAGCGCGATCACATGGTCCTGCTGGAGTTCCGCACCGCCGCCGGGATC
ACTCTCGGCATGGACGAGCTGTACAAGTAATACCACCCAGCTTTCTTGTACAAAGTGGTACGCGTGAATT
CACTCCTCAGGTGCAGGCTGCCTATCAGAAGGTGGTGGCTGGTGTGGCCAATGCCCTGGCTCACAAATAC
CACTGAGATCTTTTTCCCTCTGCCAAAAATTATGGGGACATCATGAAGCCCCTTGAGCATCTGACTTCTG
GCTAATAAAGGAAATTTATTTTCATTGCAATAGTGTGTTGGAATTTTTTGTGTCTCTCACTCGGAAGGAC
ATATGGGAGGGCAAATCATTTAAAACATCAGAATGAGTATTTGGTTTAGAGTTTGGCAACATATGCCCAT
ATGCTGGCTGCCATGAACAAAGGTTGGCTATAAAGAGGTCATCAGTATATGAAACAGCCCCCTGCTGTCC
ATTCCTTATTCCATAGAAAAGCCTTGACTTGAGGTTAGATTTTTTTTATATTTTGTTTTGTGTTATTTTT
TTCTTTAACATCCCTAAAATTTTCCTTACATGTTTTACTAGCCAGATTTTTCCTCCTCTCCTGACTACTC
CCAGTCATAGCTGTCCCTCTTCTCTTATGGAGATCCCTCGACCTGCAGCCCAAGCTTGGCGTAATCATGG
TCATAGCTGTTTCCTGTGTGAAATTGTTATCCGCTCACAATTCCACACAACATACGAGCCGGAAGCATAA
AGTGTAAAGCCTGGGGTGCCTAATGAGTGAGCTAACTCACATTAATTGCGTTGCGCTCACTGCCCGCTTT
CCAGTCGGGAAACCTGTCGTGCCAGCGGATCGACAGTACTAAGCTTGGTCTAATACCCAATCTCTCGTCT
TATCCAGATGTTTTATACGCCTCTGGCCCGTGTCTCAAAATCTCTGATGTTACATTGCACAAGATAAAAT
AATATCATCATGAACAATAAAACTGTCTGCTTACATAAACAGTAATACAAGGGGTGTTATGAGCCATATT
CAACGGGAAACGTCGAGGCCGCGATTAAATTCCAACATGGATGCTGATTTATATGGGTATAAATGGGCTC
GCGATAATGTCGGGCAATCAGGTGCGACAATCTATCGCTTGTATGGGAAGCCCGATGCGCCAGAGTTGTT
TCTGAAACATGGCAAAGGTAGCGTTGCCAATGATGTTACAGATGAGATGGTCAGACTAAACTGGCTGACG
GAATTTATGCCTCTTCCGACCATCAAGCATTTTATCCGTACTCCTGATGATGCATGGTTACTCACCACTG
CGATCCCCGGAAAAACAGCATTCCAGGTATTAGAAGAATATCCTGATTCAGGTGAAAATATTGTTGATGC
GCTGGCAGTGTTCCTGCGCCGGTTGCATTCGATTCCTGTTTGTAATTGTCCTTTTAACAGCGATCGCGTA
TTTCGTCTCGCTCAGGCGCAATCACGAATGAATAACGGTTTGGTTGATGCGAGTGATTTTGATGACGAGC
GTAATGGCTGGCCTGTTGAACAAGTCTGGAAAGAAATGCATAAACTTTTGCCATTCTCACCGGATTCAGT
CGTCACTCATGGTGATTTCTCACTTGATAACCTTATTTTTGACGAGGGGAAATTAATAGGTTGTATTGAT
GTTGGACGAGTCGGAATCGCAGACCGATACCAGGATCTTGCCATCCTATGGAACTGCCTCGGTGAGTTTT
CTCCTTCATTACAGAAACGGCTTTTTCAAAAATATGGTATTGATAATCCTGATATGAATAAATTGCAGTT
TCATTTGATGCTCGATGAGTTTTTCTAATCAGAATTGGTTAATTGGTTGTAACACTGGCAGAGCATTACG
CTGACTTGACGGGACGGCGCAAGCTCATGACCAAAATCCCTTAACGTGAGTTACGCGTCGTTCCACTGAG
CGTCAGAGGTATCACTAGTATTACAGAGGTAAGTTATAACAGTCGCCTAACCC
