>Addgene plasmid #103765 | LSB-hsa-miR-99a-5p | depositor partial sequence | sequence record 196579 | hsa-miR-99a-5p target
CACAAGATCGGATCTACGGGTT
