>Addgene plasmid #103765 | LSB-hsa-miR-99a-5p | addgene partial sequence | sequence record 328231 | mKate2-F (5'-ACCCGCTAAGAACCTCAAGA-3')
AGGAGGCCGACAAAGAGACATACGTCGAGCAGCACGAGGTGGCTGTGGCCAGATACTGCGACCTCCCTAG
CAAACTGGGGCACAAACTTAATTGAGAATTCTACCACCCAGCTTTCTTGTACAAAGTGGTACGTCTCAAG
ACCAGAGGTCTCTGCTTCGCTTAGTAACAATACAACTTACTACCTCAAACAATACAACTTACTACCTCAA
ACAATACAACTTACTACCTCAAACAATACAACTTACTACCTCACAACCAGAAGAGACCTGTGCTTCACTC
CTCAGGTGCAGGCTGCCTATCAGAAGGTGGTGGCTGGTGTGGCCAATGCCCTGGCTCACAAATACCACTG
AGATCTTTTTCCCTCTGCCAAAAATTATGGGGACATCATGAAGCCCCTTGAGCATCTGACTTCTGGCTAA
TAAAGGAAATTTATTTTCATTGCAATAGTGTGTTGGAATTTTTTGTGTCTCTCACTCGGAAGGACATATG
GGAGGGCAAATCATTTAAAACATCAGAATGAGTATTTGGTTTAGAGTTTGGCAACATATGCCCATATGCT
GGCTGCCATGAACAAAGGTTGGCTATAAAGAGGTCATCAGTATATGAAACAGCCCCCTGCTGTCCA
